>Addgene plasmid #170090 | pEcCas5 | addgene full sequence | sequence record 342952 | Addgene NGS Result
GGAATTGTGAGCGGATAACAATTCCCCTCTAGTATAAATAACATTTTTAAGGAGGTTTTTATATGCGTAG
CTACCTGATTCTCCGTTTAGCGGGGCCTATGCAGGCGTGGGGCCAACCAACTTTTGAAGGAACCCGCCCC
ACCGGTCGTTTTCCGACGCGATCCGGACTGCTCGGATTACTTGGTGCCTGTCTCGGCATCCAACGTGATG
ACACCTCCTCCCTGCAGGCTCTCTCTGAAAGTGTTCAGTTTGCGGTAAGATGCGATGAACTGATCCTGGA
TGATAGACGTGTGAGCGTGACAGGTCTGCGCGATTATCATACAGTCTTGGGCGCTCGTGAAGATTATAGG
GGTCTCAAAAGTCATGAAACAATACAAACATGGCGGGAGTATTTATGCGACGCATCATTCACCGTCGCAT
TGTGGCTAACTCCCCACGCCACAATGGTGATCTCTGAACTGGAAAAGGCTGTGCTGAAGCCTCGCTATAC
ACCATATCTAGGGCGTCGTTCCTGTCCTCTGACACATCCGCTTTTCCTGGGGACCTGTCAAGCGAGTGAT
CCACAGAAAGCTCTCTTAAACTATGAACCGGTGGGGGGTGATATCTACAGTGAAGAATCTGTCACCGGTC
ACCACCTGAAATTTACAGCTCGCGACGAGCCAATGATCACGCTCCCGAGGCAGTTTGCATCGCGAGAGTG
GTACGTTATTAAGGGGGGAATGGACGTTAGCCAGCACCACCACCACCACCACTGAGATCCGGCTGCTAAC
AAAGCCCGAAAGGAAGCTGAGTTGGCTGCTGCCACCGCTGAGCAATAACTAGCATAACCCCTTGGGGCCT
CTAAACGGGTCTTGAGGGGTTTTTTGCTGAAAGGAGGAACTATATCCGGATTGGCGAATGGG
[124 nt withheld, positions 903-1026]
C
[91 nt withheld, positions 1028-1118]
A
[49 nt withheld, positions 1120-1168]
CCTTTGACGTTGGAGTCCACGTTCTTT
[37 nt withheld, positions 1196-1232]
ACCCTATCTCGGTCTATTCTTTTGATTTATAAGGGATTTTGCCGATTTCGGCCTATTGGTTAAAAAATGA
GCTGATTTAACAAAAATTTAACGCGAATTTTAACAAAATATTAACGCTTACAATTTAGGTGGCACTTTTC
GGGGAAATGTGCGCGGAACCCCTATTTGTTTATTTTTCTAAATACATTCAAATATGTATCCGCTCATGAA
TTAATTCTTAGAAAAACTCATCGAGCATCAAATGAAACTGCAATTTATTCATATCAGGATTATCAATACC
ATATTTTTGAAAAAGCCGTTTCTGTAATGAAGGAGAAAACTCACCGAGGCAGTTCCATAGGATGGCAAGA
TCCTGGTATCGGTCTGCGATTCCGACTCGTCCAACATCAATACAACCTATTAATTTCCCCTCGTCAAAAA
TAAGGTTATCAAGTGAGAAATCACCATGAGTGACGACTGAATCCGGTGAGAATGGCAAAAGTTTATGCAT
TTCTTTCCAGACTTGTTCAACAGGCCAGCCATTACGCTCGTCATCAAAATCACTCGCATCAACCAAACCG
TTATTCATTCGTGATTGCGCCTGAGCGAGACGAAATACGCGATCGCTGTTAAAAGGACAATTACAAACAG
GAATCGAATGCAACCGGCGCAGGAACACTGCCAGCGCATCAACAATATTTTCACCTGAATCAGGATATTC
TTCTAATACCTGGAATGCTGTTTTCCCGGGGATCGCAGTGGTGAGTAACCATGCATCATCAGGAGTACGG
ATAAAATGCTTGATGGTCGGAAGAGGCATAAATTCCGTCAGCCAGTTTAGTCTGACCATCTCATCTGTAA
CATCATTGGCAACGCTACCTTTGCCATGTTTCAGAAACAACTCTGGCGCATCGGGCTTCCCATACAATCG
ATAGATTGTCGCACCTGATTGCCCGACATTATCGCGAGCCCATTTATACCCATATAAATCAGCATCCATG
TTGGAATTTAATCGCGGCCTAGAGCAAGACGTTTCCCGTTGAATATGGCTCATAACACCCCTTGTATTAC
TGTTTATGTAAGCAGACAGTTTTATTGTTCATGACCAAAATCCCTTAACGTGAGTTTTCGTTCCACTGAG
CGTCAGACCCCGTAGAAAAGATCAAAGGATCTTCTTGAGATCCTTTTTTTCTGCGCGTAATCTGCTGCTT
GCAAACAAAAAAACCACCGCTACCAGCGGTGGTTTGTTTGCCGGATCAAGAGCTACCAACTCTTTTTCCG
AAGGTAACTGGCTTCAGCAGAGCGCAGATACCAAATACTGTCCTTCTAGTGTAGCCGTAGTTAGGCCACC
ACTTCAAGAACTCTGTAGCACCGCCTACATACCTCGCTCTGCTAATCCTGTTACCAGTGGCTGCTGCCAG
TGGCGATAAGTCGTGTCTTACCGGGTTGGACTCAAGACGATAGTTACCGGATAAGGCGCAGCGGTCGGGC
TGAACGGGGGGTTCGTGCACACAGCCCAGCTTGGAGCGAACGACCTACACCGAACTGAGATACCTACAGC
GTGAGCTATGAGAAAGCGCCACGCTTCCCGAAGGGAGAAAGGCGGACAGGTATCCGGTAAGCGGCAGGGT
CGGAACAGGAGAGCGCACGAGGGAGCTTCCAGGGGGAAACGCCTGGTATCTTTATAGTCCTGTCGGGTTT
CGCCACCTCTGACTTGAGCGTCGATTTTTGTGATGCTCGTCAGGGGGGCGGAGCCTATGGAAAAACGCCA
GCAACGCGGCCTTTTTACGGTTCCTGGCCTTTTGCTGGCCTTTTGCTCACATGTTCTTTCCTGCGTTATC
CCCTGATTCTGTGGATAACCGTATTACCGCCTTTGAGTGAGCTGATACCGCTCGCCGCAGCCGAACGACC
GAGCGCAGCGAGTCAGTGAGCGAGGAAGCGGAAGAGCGCCTGATGCGGTATTTTCTCCTTACGCATCTGT
GCGGTATTTCACACCGCAATGGTGCACTCTCAGTACAATCTGCTCTGATGCCGCATAGTTAAGCCAGTAT
ACACTCCGCTATCGCTACGTGACTGGGTCATGGCTGCGCCCCGACACCCGCCAACACCCGCTGACGCGCC
CTGACGGGCTTGTCTGCTCCCGGCATCCGCTTACAGACAAGCTGTGACCGTCTCCGGGAGCTGCATGTGT
CAGAGGTTTTCACCGTCATCACCGAAACGCGCGAGGCAGCTGCGGTAAAGCTCATCAGCGTGGTCGTGAA
GCGATTCACAGATGTCTGCCTGTTCATCCGCGTCCAGCTCGTTGAGTTTCTCCAGAAGCGTTAATGTCTG
GCTTCTGATAAAGCGGGCCATGTTAAGGGCGGTTTTTTCCTGTTTGGTCACTGATGCCTCCGTGTAAGGG
GGATTTCTGTTCATGGGGGTAATGATACCGATGAAACGAGAGAGGATGCTCACGATACGGGTTACTGATG
ATGAACATGCCCGGTTACTGGAACGTTGTGAGGGTAAACAACTGGCGGTATGGATGCGGCGGGACCAGAG
AAAAATCACTCAGGGTCAATGCCAGCGCTTCGTTAATACAGATGTAGGTGTTCCACAGGGTAGCCAGCAG
CATCCTGCGATGCAGATCCGGAACATAATGGTGCAGGGCGCTGACTTCCGCGTTTCCAGACTTTACGAAA
CACGGAAACCGAAGACCATTCATGTTGTTGCTCAGGTCGCAGACGTTTTGCAGCAGCAGTCGCTTCACGT
TCGCTCGCGTATCGGTGATTCATTCTGCTAACCAGTAAGGCAACCCCGCCAGCCTAGCCGGGTCCTCAAC
GACAGGAGCACGATCATGCGCACCCGTGGGGCCGCCATGCCGGCGATAATGGCCTGCTTCTCGCCGAAAC
GTTTGGTGGCGGGACCAGTGACGAAGGCTTGAGCGAGGGCGTGCAAGATTCCGAATACCGCAAGCGACAG
GCCGATCATCGTCGCGCTCCAGCGAAAGCGGTCCTCGCCGAAAATGACCCAGAGCGCTGCCGGCACCTGT
CCTACGAGTTGCATGATAAAGAAGACAGTCATAAGTGCGGCGACGATAGTCATGCCCCGCGCCCACCGGA
AGGAGCTGACTGGGTTGAAGGCTCTCAAGGGCATCGGTCGAGATCCCGGTGCCTAATGAGTGAGCTAACT
TACATTAATTGCGTTGCGCTCACTGCCCGCTTTCCAGTCGGGAAACCTGTCGTGCCAGCTGCATTAATGA
ATCGGCCAACGCGCGGGGAGAGGCGGTTTGCGTATTGGGCGCCAGGGTGGTTTTTCTTTTCACCAGTGAG
ACGGGCAACAGCTGATTGCCCTTCACCGCCTGGCCCTGAGAGAGTTGCAGCAAGCGGTCCACGCTGGTTT
GCCCCAGCAGGCGAAAATCCTGTTTGATGGTGGTTAACGGCGGGATATAACATGAGCTGTCTTCGGTATC
GTCGTATCCCACTACCGAGATATCCGCACCAACGCGCAGCCCGGACTCGGTAATGGCGCGCATTGCGCCC
AGCGCCATCTGATCGTTGGCAACCAGCATCGCAGTGGGAACGATGCCCTCATTCAGCATTTGCATGGTTT
GTTGAAAACCGGACATGGCACTCCAGTCGCCTTCCCGTTCCGCTATCGGCTGAATTTGATTGCGAGTGAG
ATATTTATGCCAGCCAGCCAGACGCAGACGCGCCGAGACAGAACTTAATGGGCCCGCTAACAGCGCGATT
TGCTGGTGACCCAATGCGACCAGATGCTCCACGCCCAGTCGCGTACCGTCTTCATGGGAGAAAATAATAC
TGTTGATGGGTGTCTGGTCAGAGACATCAAGAAATAACGCCGGAACATTAGTGCAGGCAGCTTCCACAGC
AATGGCATCCTGGTCATCCAGCGGATAGTTAATGATCAGCCCACTGACGCGTTGCGCGAGAAGATTGTGC
ACCGCCGCTTTACAGGCTTCGACGCCGCTTCGTTCTACCATCGACACCACCACGCTGGCACCCAGTTGAT
CGGCGCGAGATTTAATCGCCGCGACAATTTGCGACGGCGCGTGCAGGGCCAGACTGGAGGTGGCAACGCC
AATCAGCAACGACTGTTTGCCCGCCAGTTGTTGTGCCACGCGGTTGGGAATGTAATTCAGCTCCGCCATC
GCCGCTTCCACTTTTTCCCGCGTTTTCGCAGAAACGTGGCTGGCCTGGTTCACCACGCGGGAAACGGTCT
GATAAGAGACACCGGCATACTCTGCGACATCGTATAACGTTACTGGTTTCACATTCACCACCCTGAATTG
ACTCTCTTCCGGGCGCTATCATGCCATACCGCGAAAGGTTTTGCGCCATTCGATGGTGTCCGGGATCTCG
ACGCTCTCCCTTATGCGACTCCTGCATTAGGAAGCAGCCCAGTAGTAGGTTGAGGCCGTTGAGCACCGCC
GCCGCAAGGAATGGTGCATGCAAGGAGATGGCGCCCAACAGTCCCCCGGCCACGGGGCCTGCCACCATAC
CCACGCCGAAACAAGCGCTCATGAGCCCGAAGTGGCGAGCCCGATCTTCCCCATCGGTGATGTCGGCGAT
ATAGGCGCCAGCAACCGCACCTGTGGCGCCGGTGATGCCGGCCACGATGCGTCCGGCGTAGAGGATCGAG
ATCTCGATCCCGCGAAATTAATACGACTCACTATAGG
Features (pLannotate 1.2.2; 18 found; start..end, strand, type, name):
      1..25      +  protein_bind   lac operator: The lac repressor binds to the lac operator to inhibit transcription in E. coli. This inhibition can be relieved by adding lactose or isopropyl-β-D-thiogalactopyranoside (IPTG). lac repressor encoded by lacI
     63..734     +  CDS            casD: CAS5_ECOLI - Also known as cas5, ygcI. Experimental evidence at protein level: Swiss-Prot protein existence level 1. A component of Cascade, which participates in CRISPR interference, the third stage of CRISPR immunity. Cascade binds both crRNA and in a sequence-specific manner negatively supercoiled dsDNA target. This leads to the formation of an R-loop in which the crRNA binds the target DNA, displacing the noncomplementary strand. Cas3 is recruited to Cascade, nicks target DNA and then unwinds and cleaves the target, leading to DNA degradation and invader neutralization. CasCDE alone is als
    735..752     +  CDS            9xHis (fragment): 9xHis affinity tag
    762..811     +  CDS            SET1 (fragment): solubility-enhancement tag derived from T7 phage gene 10B
    819..866     +  terminator     T7 terminator: transcription terminator for bacteriophage T7 RNA polymerase
    903..1331    +  rep_origin     f1 ori (sequence partly withheld): f1 bacteriophage origin of replication; arrow indicates direction of (+) strand synthesis
   1384..1441    +  promoter       AmpR promoter (fragment): bla
   1450..2265    -  CDS            KanR: aminoglycoside phosphotransferase; aph(3')-Ia; confers resistance to kanamycin in bacteria or G418 (Geneticin®) in eukaryotes
   2387..2975    +  rep_origin     ori: high-copy-number ColE1/pMB1/pBR322/pUC origin of replication
   3161..3300    -  misc_feature   bom: basis of mobility region from pBR322
   3402..3593    -  CDS            rop: Rop protein, which maintains plasmids at low copy number; rop
   3610..3990    +  CDS            YPB1_ECOLX: Protein predicted: Swiss-Prot protein existence level 4. From Escherichia coli.
   4062..4353    -  CDS            TcR (fragment): tetracycline efflux protein; tet; confers resistance to tetracycline
   4368..4389    -  protein_bind   CAP binding site: CAP binding activates transcription in the presence of cAMP. E. coli catabolite activator protein
   4402..5484    -  CDS            lacI: lac repressor; lacI; The lac repressor binds to the lac operator to inhibit transcription in E. coli. This inhibition can be relieved by adding lactose or isopropyl-β-D-thiogalactopyranoside (IPTG).
   5485..5562    -  promoter       lacI promoter: lacI
   5570..5849    -  CDS            TcR (fragment): tetracycline efflux protein; tet; confers resistance to tetracycline
   5871..5889    +  promoter       T7 promoter: promoter for bacteriophage T7 RNA polymerase
