[The description below was written by a language model from this plasmid's Addgene catalogue record and pLannotate feature annotations shown in this document.]
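Description:
pEcCas5 is a bacterial expression plasmid built on the pET28b backbone that produces the Escherichia coli type I-E Cas5 protein (also annotated as CasD/YgcI), one subunit of the multi-protein Cascade effector complex. Cascade binds crRNA and recognises double-stranded DNA targets by R-loop formation, after which Cas3 is recruited to degrade the target. The plasmid is about 5.9 kb and is selected with kanamycin through an aph(3')-Ia KanR cassette. It replicates from a ColE1/pBR322-type origin accompanied by the rop gene and the bom region, consistent with the low copy number given in the record. An f1 origin is also present. Short annotated fragments of a tetracycline resistance gene, an AmpR promoter and a predicted E. coli open reading frame appear to be backbone remnants rather than functional elements.

The 672 bp Cas5 coding sequence, inserted by Gibson assembly, sits downstream of a T7 promoter and lac operator (the annotation splits these across the numbering origin of the circular sequence) and is followed directly by a backbone-encoded C-terminal His tag and the T7 terminator. A short match to a T7 gene 10-derived tag between the His tag and the terminator is probably a homology hit to backbone sequence. A lacI gene under its own promoter supplies the repressor, so transcription depends on T7 RNA polymerase and is relieved by IPTG in cells. The associated publication describes a cell-free transcription-translation (TXTL) assay for rapidly identifying PAMs recognised by CRISPR-Cas systems with multi-subunit effectors. This suggests the plasmid is meant to be combined with constructs for the other Cascade subunits to reconstitute the complex, although the record itself states only that it expresses Cas5.
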