Addgene plasmid #170090: pEcCas5
Purpose: expresses E. coli type I-E Cas5
Depositing lab: Chase Beisel. Depositing organization: Helmholtz-Zentrum fuer Infektionsforschung (HZI). Publication: A TXTL-Based Assay to Rapidly Identify PAMs for CRISPR-Cas Systems with Multi-Protein Effector Complexes. Wimmer F, Englert F, Beisel CL. Methods Mol Biol. 2022;2433:391-411. doi: 10.1007/978-1-0716-1998-8_24. PubMed 34985758.
Backbone
  Vector backbone: pET28b
  Backbone size w/o insert (bp): 5221
  Total vector size (bp): 5893
  Vector type: Bacterial Expression
Growth in bacteria
  Bacterial resistance: Kanamycin, 50 μg/mL
  Growth temperature: 37°C
  Growth strain: Top10
  Copy number: Low Copy
Gene/Insert
  Gene/Insert name: E. coli type I-E Cas5
  Species: E. coli
  Insert size (bp): 672
  Promoter: T7
  Tag / fusion protein: His (C terminal on backbone)
  Cloning method: Gibson Cloning
  Sequencing primers: 5′ gagatctcgatcccgcga
Resource information
  A portion of this plasmid was derived from a plasmid made by: U.S. Department of Energy Joint Genome Institute
Terms and licenses: Academic/Nonprofit Terms; Industry Terms: Not Available to Industry
Depositor comments: If used in a publication, please acknowledge that the plasmid pEcCas5 was generated by U.S. Department of Energy Joint Genome Institute, a DOE Office of Science User Facility. The associated work was supported by the Office of Science of the U.S. Department of Energy under Contract No. DE-AC02-05CH11231.
How to cite: pEcCas5 was a gift from Chase Beisel (Addgene plasmid # 170090 ; http://n2t.net/addgene:170090 ; RRID:Addgene_170090)
